Addgene plasmid #130971: pHMK34
Purpose: HyPr plasmid with hphMX marker
Depositing lab: Chris Todd Hittinger. Depositing organization: University of Wisconsin, Madison. Publication: Synthetic hybrids of six yeast species. Peris D, Alexander WG, Fisher KJ, Moriarty RV, Basuino MG, Ubbelohde EJ, Wrobel RL, Hittinger CT. Nat Commun. 2020 Apr 29;11(1):2085. doi: 10.1038/s41467-020-15559-4. PubMed 32350251.
Backbone
  Vector backbone: pHCT2
  Vector type: Yeast Expression
  Selectable markers: Hygromycin
Growth in bacteria
  Bacterial resistance: Ampicillin, 100 μg/mL
  Growth temperature: 37°C
  Growth strain: DH5alpha
  Growth instructions: low copy (CEN) in yeast
  Copy number: High Copy
Gene/Insert
  Gene/Insert name: empty backbone
Terms and licenses: Academic/Nonprofit Terms; Industry Terms: Not Available to Industry
How to cite: pHMK34 was a gift from Chris Todd Hittinger (Addgene plasmid # 130971 ; http://n2t.net/addgene:130971 ; RRID:Addgene_130971)
