[The description below was written by a language model from this plasmid's Addgene catalogue record and pLannotate feature annotations shown in this document.]
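Description:
pHMK34 is a yeast–E. coli shuttle plasmid of about 11.6 kb, built on the pHCT2 backbone and catalogued as a "HyPr" plasmid carrying the hphMX marker. In bacteria it replicates from a high-copy ColE1/pUC-type origin and is selected with ampicillin through the AmpR (β-lactamase) gene. In yeast it is maintained at low copy by ARS1 and a CEN4 centromere, and it is selected with hygromycin through the hphMX6 cassette. Short fragments of lac, lacZα, bom and tet promoter sequence also appear in the annotation and look like backbone remnants with no apparent function.

The catalogue lists the insert as "empty backbone", but the feature table shows a substantial functional payload. A tetracycline response element with seven tetO copies spans the sequence origin and lies just upstream of the Saccharomyces cerevisiae HO coding sequence. HO is followed by tandem Myc epitope repeats (a 13xMyc tag plus further Myc fragments) and the CYC1 terminator. On the opposite strand, a CMV enhancer/promoter precedes a TetR fragment joined to the VP16 activation domain, which forms a tetracycline-controlled transactivator able to act on the tetO element. The record does not say whether this is a Tet-On or a Tet-Off version.

HO is the site-specific endonuclease that cuts the MAT locus and starts mating-type switching. The plasmid therefore appears to provide drug-regulated HO expression for changing mating type. This fits the associated publication on synthetic hybrids of multiple yeast species, where a dominant drug marker such as hphMX would allow selection in strains without auxotrophies. The record gives no further detail on the intended workflow.
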