Features (pLannotate 1.2.2; 26 found; start..end, strand, type, name):
    317..2074    +  CDS            HO: HO_YEAST - Experimental evidence at protein level: Swiss-Prot protein existence level 1. Initiation of mating type interconversion. This protein is a site-specific endonuclease that cleaves a site in the mat locus on chromosome III. The double-strand break is followed by a unidirectional gene conversion event that replaces the information at the mat locus by information copied from either of the two homologous loci (HMR and HML) that reside at the extremity of the chromosome III. Endonuclease expression takes place in late G1 just before cells enter S phase. From Saccharomyces cerevisiae (stra
   2123..2620    +  CDS            13xMyc: 13 tandem Myc epitope tags
   2672..2698    +  CDS            3xMyc (fragment): 3 tandem Myc epitope tags
   2708..2758    +  CDS            13xMyc (fragment): 13 tandem Myc epitope tags
   2813..3060    +  terminator     CYC1 terminator: S. cerevisiae CYC1; transcription terminator for CYC1
   3105..3127    -  protein_bind   lac operator (fragment): The lac repressor binds to the lac operator to inhibit transcription in E. coli. This inhibition can be relieved by adding lactose or isopropyl-β-D-thiogalactopyranoside (IPTG). lac repressor encoded by lacI
   3131..3161    -  promoter       lac promoter: promoter for the E. coli lac operon
   3176..3197    -  protein_bind   CAP binding site: CAP binding activates transcription in the presence of cAMP. E. coli catabolite activator protein
   3210..3302    -  CDS            lacI (fragment): lac repressor; lacI; The lac repressor binds to the lac operator to inhibit transcription in E. coli. This inhibition can be relieved by adding lactose or isopropyl-β-D-thiogalactopyranoside (IPTG).
   3485..4073    -  rep_origin     ori: high-copy-number ColE1/pMB1/pBR322/pUC origin of replication
   4244..5104    -  CDS            AmpR: β-lactamase; bla; confers resistance to ampicillin, carbenicillin, and related antibiotics
   5105..5209    -  promoter       AmpR promoter: bla
   5417..6992    +  gene           hphMX6: yeast selectable marker conferring hygromycin resistance
   7090..7108    +  promoter       tet promoter (fragment): E. coli promoter for tetracycline efflux protein gene
   7335..8172    +  rep_origin     ARS1: S. cerevisiae autonomously replicating sequence ARS1/ARS416
   8291..8308    +  promoter       tet promoter (fragment): E. coli promoter for tetracycline efflux protein gene
   8308..8600    +  misc_feature   CEN4: S. cerevisiae CEN4 centromere
   9048..9158    -  CDS            RMD1 (fragment): RMD1_YEAST - Experimental evidence at protein level: Swiss-Prot protein existence level 1. Required for sporulation where it is believed to have a role in meiotic nuclear division. From Saccharomyces cerevisiae (strain ATCC 204508 / S288c) (Baker's yeast).
   9163..9214    +  misc_feature   bom (fragment): basis of mobility region from pBR322
   9220..9377    -  CDS            lacZα (fragment): LacZα fragment of β-galactosidase; lacZ fragment
   9404..9637    -  CDS            VP16 AD: transcriptional activation domain of herpes simplex virus protein VP16 (Triezenberg et al., 1988; Cousens et al., 1989); UL48
   9789..10408   -  CDS            TetR (fragment): tetracycline repressor TetR; tetR from transposon Tn10; TetR binds to the tetracycline operator tetO to inhibit transcription. This inhibition can be relieved by adding tetracycline or doxycycline.
  10514..10717   -  promoter       CMV promoter: human cytomegalovirus (CMV) immediate early promoter
  10718..11097   -  enhancer       CMV enhancer: human cytomegalovirus immediate early enhancer
  11211..11394   +  terminator     ADH1 terminator: S. cerevisiae ADH1; transcription terminator for the S. cerevisiae alcohol dehydrogenase 1 (ADH1) gene
  11452..126     +  protein_bind   tetracycline response element (across the origin): contains seven copies of the tetracycline operator tetO tetracycline repressor TetR
>Addgene plasmid #130971 | pHMK34 | addgene full sequence | sequence record 268890 | Addgene NGS Result
AAAGTGAAAGTCGAGTTTACCACTCCCTATCAGTGATAGAGAAAAGTGAAAGTCGAGTTTACCACTCCCT
ATCAGTGATAGAGAAAAGTGAAAGTCGAGTTTACCACTCCCTATCAGTGATAGAGAAAAGTGAAAGTCGA
GCTCGGTACCCTATGGCATGCATGTGCTCTGTATGTATATAAAACTCTTGTTTTCTTCTTTTCTCTAAAT
ATTCTTTCCTTATACATTAGGTCCTTTGTAGCATAAATTACTATACTTCTATAGACACGCAAACACAAAT
ACACACACTAAATTACCGGATCAATTCGGGGGAAAAATGCTTTCTGAAAACACGACTATTCTGATGGCTA
ACGGTGAAATTAAAGACATCGCAAACGTCACGGCTAACTCTTACGTTATGTGCGCAGATGGCTCCGCTGC
CCGCGTCATAAATGTCACACAGGGCTATCAGAAAATCTATAATATACAGCAAAAAACCAAACACAGAGCT
TTTGAAGGTGAACCTGGTAGGTTAGATCCCAGGCGTAGAACAGTTTATCAGCGTCTTGCATTACAATGTA
CTGCAGGTCATAAATTGTCAGTCAGGGTCCCTACCAAACCACTGTTGGAAAAAAGTGGTAGAAATGCCAC
CAAATATAAAGTGAGATGGAGAAATCTGCAGCAATGTCAGACGCTTGATGGTAGGATAATAATAATTCCA
AAAAACCATCATAAGACATTCCCAATGACAGTTGAAGGTGAGTTTGCCGCAAAACGCTTCATAGAAGAAA
TGGAGCGCTCTAAAGGAGAATATTTCAACTTTGACATTGAAGTTAGAGATTTGGATTATCTTGATGCTCA
ATTGAGAATTTCTAGCTGCATAAGATTTGGTCCAGTACTCACAGGAAATGGTGTTTTATCTAAATTTCTC
ACTGGACGTAGTGACCTTGTAACTCCTGCTGTAAAAAGTATGGCTTGGATGCTTGGTCTGTGGTTAGGTG
ACGGTACAACAAAAGAGCCAGAAATCTCAGTAGATAGCTTGGATCCTAAGCTAATGGAGAGTTTAAGAGA
AAATGCGAAAATCTGGGGTCTCTACCTTACGGTTTGTGACGATCACGTTCCGCTACGTGCCAAACATGTA
AGGCTTCATTATGGAGATGGTCCAGATGAAAACAGGAAGACAAGGAATTTGAGGAAAAATAATCCATTCT
GGAAAGCTGTCACAATTTTAAAGTTTAAAAGGGATCTTGATGGAGAGAAGCAAATCCCTGAATTTATGTA
CGGCGAGCATATAGAAGTTCGTGAAGCATTCTTAGCCGGCTTGATCGACTCAGATGGGTACGTTGTGAAA
AAGGGCGAAGGCCCTGAATCTTATAAAATAGCAATTCAAACTGTTTATTCATCCATTATGGACGGAATTG
TCCATATTTCAAGATCTCTTGGTATGTCAGCTACTGTGACGACCAGGTCAGCTAGGGAGGAAATCATTGA
AGGAAGAAAAGTCCAATGTCAATTTACATACGACTGTAATGTTGCTGGGGGAACAACTTTACAGAATGTT
TTGTCATATTGTCGAAGTGGTCACAAAACAAGAGAAGTTCCGCCAATTATAAAAAGGGAACCCGTATATT
TCAGCTTCACGGATGATTTCCAGGGTGAGAGTACTGTATATGGGCTTACGATAGAAGGCCATAAAAATTT
CTTGCTTGGCAACAAAATAGAAGTGAAATCATGTCGAGGCTGCTGTGTGGGAGAACAGCATAAAATATCA
CAAAAAAAGAATCTAAAACACTGTGTTGCTTGTCCCAGAAAGGGAATCAAGTATTTTTATAAAGATTGGA
GTGGTAAAAATCGAGTATGTGCTAGATGCTATGGAAGATACAAATTCAGCGGTCATCACTGTATAAATTG
CAAGTATGTACCAGAAGCACGTGAAGTGAAAAAGGCAAAAGACAAAGGCGAAAAATTGGGCATTACGCCC
GAAGGTTTGCCAGTTAAAGGACCAGAGTGTATAAAATGTGGCGGAATCTTACAGTTTGATGCTGTCCGCG
GGCCTCATAAGAGTTGTGGTAACAACGCAGGTGCGCGCATCTGCCGGATCCCCGGGTTAATTAACGGTGG
AGGTGGAGGTGGAGGTGGAGGTGAACAAAAGCTAATCTCCGAGGAAGACTTGAACGGTGAACAAAAATTA
ATCTCAGAAGAAGACTTGAACGGACTCGACGGTGAACAAAAGTTGATTTCTGAAGAAGATTTGAACGGTG
AACAAAAGCTAATCTCCGAGGAAGACTTGAACGGTGAACAAAAATTAATCTCAGAAGAAGACTTGAACGG
ACTCGACGGTGAACAAAAGTTGATTTCTGAAGAAGATTTGAACGGTGAACAAAAGCTAATCTCCGAGGAA
GACTTGAACGGTGAACAAAAATTAATCTCAGAAGAAGACTTGAACGGACTCGACGGTGAACAAAAGTTGA
TTTCTGAAGAAGATTTGAACGGTGAACAAAAGCTAATCTCCGAGGAAGACTTGAACGGTGAACAAAAATT
AATCTCAGAAGAAGACTTGAACGGACTCGACGGTGAACAAAAGTTGATTTCTGAAGAAGATTTGAACGGT
GAACAAAAGCTAATCTCCGAGGAAGACTTGAACGGTGAACAAAAATTAATCTCAGAAGAAGACTTGAACG
GACTCGACGGTGAACAAAAGTTGATTTCTGAAGAAGATTTGAACGGTGAACAAAAGCTAATCTCCGAGGA
AGACTTGAACGGTGAACAAAAATTAATCAATCACTAGTGAATTCGCGCCACTTCTAAATAAGCGAATTTC
TTGAGGGCCGCATCATGTAATTAGTTATGTCACGCTTACATTCACGCCCTCCCCCCACATCCGCTCTAAC
CGAAAAGGAAGGAGTTAGACAACCTGAAGTCTAGGTCCCTATTTATTTTTTTATAGTTATGTTAGTATTA
AGAACGTTATTTATATTTCAAATTTTTCTTTTTTTTCTGTACAGACGCGTGTACGCATGTAACATTATAC
TGAAAACCTTGCTTGAGAAGGTTTTGGGACGCTCGAAGGCTTTAATTTGCGGCCAAGCTTGGCGTAATCA
TGGTCATAGCTGTTTCCTGTGTGAAATTGTTATCCGCTCACAATTCCACACAACATACGAGCCGGAAGCA
TAAAGTGTAAAGCCTGGGGTGCCTAATGAGTGAGCTAACTCACATTAATTGCGTTGCGCTCACTGCCCGC
TTTCCAGTCGGGAAACCTGTCGTGCCAGCTGCATTAATGAATCGGCCAACGCGCGGGGAGAGGCGGTTTG
CGTATTGGGCGCTCTTCCGCTTCCTCGCTCACTGACTCGCTGCGCTCGGTCGTTCGGCTGCGGCGAGCGG
TATCAGCTCACTCAAAGGCGGTAATACGGTTATCCACAGAATCAGGGGATAACGCAGGAAAGAACATGTG
AGCAAAAGGCCAGCAAAAGGCCAGGAACCGTAAAAAGGCCGCGTTGCTGGCGTTTTTCCATAGGCTCCGC
CCCCCTGACGAGCATCACAAAAATCGACGCTCAAGTCAGAGGTGGCGAAACCCGACAGGACTATAAAGAT
ACCAGGCGTTTCCCCCTGGAAGCTCCCTCGTGCGCTCTCCTGTTCCGACCCTGCCGCTTACCGGATACCT
GTCCGCCTTTCTCCCTTCGGGAAGCGTGGCGCTTTCTCATAGCTCACGCTGTAGGTATCTCAGTTCGGTG
TAGGTCGTTCGCTCCAAGCTGGGCTGTGTGCACGAACCCCCCGTTCAGCCCGACCGCTGCGCCTTATCCG
GTAACTATCGTCTTGAGTCCAACCCGGTAAGACACGACTTATCGCCACTGGCAGCAGCCACTGGTAACAG
GATTAGCAGAGCGAGGTATGTAGGCGGTGCTACAGAGTTCTTGAAGTGGTGGCCTAACTACGGCTACACT
AGAAGAACAGTATTTGGTATCTGCGCTCTGCTGAAGCCAGTTACCTTCGGAAAAAGAGTTGGTAGCTCTT
GATCCGGCAAACAAACCACCGCTGGTAGCGGTGGTTTTTTTGTTTGCAAGCAGCAGATTACGCGCAGAAA
AAAAGGATCTCAAGAAGATCCTTTGATCTTTTCTACGGGGTCTGACGCTCAGTGGAACGAAAACTCACGT
TAAGGGATTTTGGTCATGAGATTATCAAAAAGGATCTTCACCTAGATCCTTTTAAATTAAAAATGAAGTT
TTAAATCAATCTAAAGTATATATGAGTAAACTTGGTCTGACAGTTACCAATGCTTAATCAGTGAGGCACC
TATCTCAGCGATCTGTCTATTTCGTTCATCCATAGTTGCCTGACTCCCCGTCGTGTAGATAACTACGATA
CGGGAGGGCTTACCATCTGGCCCCAGTGCTGCAATGATACCGCGAGACCCACGCTCACCGGCTCCAGATT
TATCAGCAATAAACCAGCCAGCCGGAAGGGCCGAGCGCAGAAGTGGTCCTGCAACTTTATCCGCCTCCAT
CCAGTCTATTAATTGTTGCCGGGAAGCTAGAGTAAGTAGTTCGCCAGTTAATAGTTTGCGCAACGTTGTT
GCCATTGCTACAGGCATCGTGGTGTCACGCTCGTCGTTTGGTATGGCTTCATTCAGCTCCGGTTCCCAAC
GATCAAGGCGAGTTACATGATCCCCCATGTTGTGCAAAAAAGCGGTTAGCTCCTTCGGTCCTCCGATCGT
TGTCAGAAGTAAGTTGGCCGCAGTGTTATCACTCATGGTTATGGCAGCACTGCATAATTCTCTTACTGTC
ATGCCATCCGTAAGATGCTTTTCTGTGACTGGTGAGTACTCAACCAAGTCATTCTGAGAATAGTGTATGC
GGCGACCGAGTTGCTCTTGCCCGGCGTCAATACGGGATAATACCGCGCCACATAGCAGAACTTTAAAAGT
GCTCATCATTGGAAAACGTTCTTCGGGGCGAAAACTCTCAAGGATCTTACCGCTGTTGAGATCCAGTTCG
ATGTAACCCACTCGTGCACCCAACTGATCTTCAGCATCTTTTACTTTCACCAGCGTTTCTGGGTGAGCAA
AAACAGGAAGGCAAAATGCCGCAAAAAAGGGAATAAGGGCGACACGGAAATGTTGAATACTCATACTCTT
CCTTTTTCAATATTATTGAAGCATTTATCAGGGTTATTGTCTCATGAGCGGATACATATTTGAATGTATT
TAGAAAAATAAACAAATAGGGGTTCCGCGCACATTTCCCCGAAAAGTGCCACCTGACGTCTAAGAAACCA
TTATTATCATGACATTAACCTATAAAAATAGGCGTATCACGAGGCCCTTTCGTCTTCAAGAATTCAGCTG
AAGCTTCGTACGCTGCAGGTCGACGGATCCCCGGGTTAATTAAGGCGCGCCAGATCTGTTTAGCTTGCCT
CGTCCCCGCCGGGTCACCCGGCCAGCGACATGGAGGCCCAGAATACCCTCCTTGACAGTCTTGACGTGCG
CAGCTCAGGGGCATGATGTGACTGTCGCCCGTACATTTAGCCCATACATCCCCATGTATAATCATTTGCA
TCCATACATTTTGATGGCCGCACGGCGCGAAGCAAAAATTACGGCTCCTCGCTGCAGACCTGCGAGCAGG
GAAACGCTCCCCTCACAGACGCGTTGAATTGTCCCCACGCCGCGCCCCTGTAGAGAAATATAAAAGGTTA
GGATTTGCCACTGAGGTTCTTCTTTCATATACTTCCTTTTAAAATCTTGCTAGGATACAGTTCTCACATC
ACATCCGAACATAAACAACCATGGGTAAAAAGCCTGAACTCACCGCGACGTCTGTCGAGAAGTTTCTGAT
CGAAAAGTTCGACAGCGTCTCCGACCTGATGCAGCTCTCGGAGGGCGAAGAATCTCGTGCTTTCAGCTTC
GATGTAGGAGGGCGTGGATATGTCCTGCGGGTAAATAGCTGCGCCGATGGTTTCTACAAAGATCGTTATG
TTTATCGGCACTTTGCATCGGCCGCGCTCCCGATTCCGGAAGTGCTTGACATTGGGGAATTCAGCGAGAG
CCTGACCTATTGCATCTCCCGCCGTGCACAGGGTGTCACGTTGCAAGACCTGCCTGAAACCGAACTGCCC
GCTGTTCTGCAGCCGGTCGCGGAGGCCATGGATGCGATCGCTGCGGCCGATCTTAGCCAGACGAGCGGGT
TCGGCCCATTCGGACCGCAAGGAATCGGTCAATACACTACATGGCGTGATTTCATATGCGCGATTGCTGA
TCCCCATGTGTATCACTGGCAAACTGTGATGGACGACACCGTCAGTGCGTCCGTCGCGCAGGCTCTCGAT
GAGCTGATGCTTTGGGCCGAGGACTGCCCCGAAGTCCGGCACCTCGTGCACGCGGATTTCGGCTCCAACA
ATGTCCTGACGGACAATGGCCGCATAACAGCGGTCATTGACTGGAGCGAGGCGATGTTCGGGGATTCCCA
ATACGAGGTCGCCAACATCTTCTTCTGGAGGCCGTGGTTGGCTTGTATGGAGCAGCAGACGCGCTACTTC
GAGCGGAGGCATCCGGAGCTTGCAGGATCGCCGCGGCTCCGGGCGTATATGCTCCGCATTGGTCTTGACC
AACTCTATCAGAGCTTGGTTGACGGCAATTTCGATGATGCAGCTTGGGCGCAGGGTCGATGCGACGCAAT
CGTCCGATCCGGAGCCGGGACTGTCGGGCGTACACAAATCGCCCGCAGAAGCGCGGCCGTCTGGACCGAT
GGCTGTGTAGAAGTACTCGCCGATAGTGGAAACCGACGCCCCAGCACTCGTCCGAGGGCAAAGGAATAAT
CAGTACTGACAATAAAAAGATTCTTGTTTTCAAGAACTTGTCATTTGTATAGTTTTTTTATATTGTAGTT
GTTCTATTTTAATCAAATGTTAGCGTGATTTATATTTTTTTTCGCCTCGACATCATCTGCCCAGATGCGA
AGTTAAGTGCGCAGAAAGTAATATCATGCGTCAATCGTATGTGAATGCTGGTCGCTATACTGCTGTCGAT
TCGATACTAACGCCGCCATCCAGTGTCGAAAACGAGCTCGAATTCATCGATGATATCAGATCCACTAGTG
GCCTATGCAATTCTCATGTTTGACAGCTTATCATCGATCGTCCAACTGCATGGAGATGAGTCGTGGCAAG
AATACCAAGAGTTCCTCGGTTTGCCAGTTATTAAAAGACTCGTATTTCCAAAAGACTGCAACATACTACT
CAGTGCAGCTTCACAGAAACCTCATTCGTTTATTCCCTTGTTTGATTCAGAAGCAGGTGGGACAGGTGAA
CTTTTGGATTGGAACTCGATTTCTGACTGGGTTGGAAGGCAAGAGAGCCCCGAGAGCTTACATTTTATGT
TAGCTGGTGGACTGACGCCAGAAAATGTTGGTGATGCGCTTAGATTAAATGGCGTTATTGGTGTTGATGT
AAGCGGAGGTGTGGAGACAAATGGTGTAAAAGACTCTAACAAAATAGCAAATTTCGTCAAAAATGCTAAG
AAATAGGTTATTACTGAGTAGTATTTATTTAAGTATTGTTTGTGCACTTGCCTGCAAGCCTTTTGAAAAG
CAAGCATAAAAGATCTAAACATAAAATCTGTAAAATAACAAGATGTAAAGATAATGCTAAATCATTTGGC
TTTTTGATTGATTGTACAGGAAAATATACATCGCAGGGGGTTGACTTTTACCATTTCACCGCAATGGAAT
CAAACTTGTTGAAGAGAATGTTCACAGGCGCATACGCTACAATGACCCGATTCTTGCTAGCCTTTTCTCG
GTCTTGCAAACAACCGCCGGCAGCTTAGTATATAAATACACATGTACATACCTCTCTCCGTATCCTCGTA
ATCATTTTCTTGTATTTATCGTCTTTTCGCTGTAAAAACTTTATCACACTTATCTCAAATACACTTATTA
ACCGCTTTTACTATTATCTTCTACGCTGACAGTAATATCAAACAGTGACACATATTAAACACAGTGGTTT
CTTTGCATAAACACCATCAGCCTCAAGTCGTCAAGTAAAGATTTCGTGTTCATGCAGATAGATAACAATC
TATATGTTGATAATTAGCGTTGCCTCATCAATGCGAGATCCGTTTAACCGGACCCTAGTGCACTTACCCC
ACGTTCGGTCCACTGTGTGCCGAACATGCTCCTTCACTATTTTAACATGTGGAATTATCGATGCCGGTGT
TATTCTTGCTATGATAGGCCATCGAATGTTAAAGGGAAGATTTATTGTTTTGCCCTTTAAAGACGAATTT
GGACCGTGAATGTTTAAATAATTCTCATGTTTGACAGCTTATCATCGAACTCTAAGAGGTGATACTTATT
TACTGTAAAACTGTGACGATAAAACCGGAAGGAAGAATAAGAAAACTCGAACTGATCTATAATGCCTATT
TTCTGTAAAGAGTTTAAGCTATGAAAGCCTCGGCATTTTGGCCGCTCCTAGGTAGTGCTTTTTTTCCAAG
GACAAAACAGTTTCTTTTTCTTGAGCAGGTTTTATGTTTCGGTAATCATAAACAATAAATAAATTATTTC
ATTTATGTTTAAAAATAAAAAATAAAAAAGTATTTTAAATTTTTAAAAAAGTTGATTATAAGCATGTGAC
CTTTTGCAAGCAATTAAATTTTGCAATTTGTGATTTAGGCAAAAGTTACTATTTCTGGCTCGTGTAATAT
ATGTATGCTAATGTGAACTTTTACAAAGTCGATATGGACTTAGTCAAAAGAAATTTTCTTAAAAATATAT
AGCACTAGCCAATTTAGCACTTCTTTATGAGATATATTATAGACTTTATTAAGCCAGATTTGTGTATTAT
ATGTATTTACCCGGCGAATCATGGACATACATTCTGAAATAGGTAATATTCTCTATGGTGAGACAGCATA
GATAACCTAGGATACAAGTTAAAAGCTAGTACTGTTTTGCAGTAATTTTTTTCTTTTTTATAAGAATGTT
ACCACCTAAATAAGTTATAAAGTCAATAGTTAAGTTTGATATTTGATTGTAAAATACCGTAATATATTTG
CATGATCAAAAGGCTCAATGTTGACTAGCCAGCATGTCAACCACTATATTGATCACCGATATTAGGACTT
CCACACCAACTAGTAATATGACAATAAATTCAAGATATTCTTCATGAGAATGGCCCAGCGATTATGCGGT
GTGAAATACCGCACAGATGCGTAAGGAGAAAATACCGCATCAGGCGCCATTCGCCATTCAGGCTGCGCAA
CTGTTGGGAAGGGCGATCGGTGCGGGCCTCTTCGCTATTACGCCAGCTGGCGAAAGGGGGATGTGCTGCA
AGGCGATTAAGTTGGGTAACGCCAGGGTTTTCCCAGTCACGACGTTGTAAAACGACGGCCAGTGAATTCT
TATTACGATCCTCGCGCCCCCTACCCACCGTACTCGTCAATTCCAAGGGCATCGGTAAACATCTGCTCAA
ACTCGAAGTCGGCCATATCCAGAGCGCCGTAGGGGGCGGAGTCGTGGGGGGTAAATCCCGGACCCGGGGA
ATCCCCGTCCCCCAACATGTCCAGATCGAAATCGTCTAGCGCGTCGGCATGCGCCATCGCCACGTCCTCG
CCGTCTAAGTGGAGCTCGTCCCCCAGGCTGACATCGGTCGGGGGGGCCGTCGACAGTCTGCGCGTGTGTC
CCGCGGGGAGAAAGGACAGGCGCGGAGCCGCCAGCCCCGCCTCTTCGGGGGCGTCGTCGTCCGGGAGATC
GAGCAGGCCCTCGATGGTAGACCCGTAATTGTTTTTCGTACGCGCGCGGCTGTACGCGGACCCACTTTCA
CATTTAAGTTGTTTTTCTAATCCGCATATGATCAATTCAAGGCCGAATAAGAAGGCTGGCTCTGCACCTT
GGCGATCAAATAATTCGATAGCTTGTCGTAATAATGGCGGCATACTATCAGTAGTAGGTGTTTCCCTTTC
TTCTTTAGCGACTTGATGCTCTTGTTCTTCCAATACGCAACCTAAAGTAAAGTGCCCCACAGCGCTGAGT
GCATATAATGCATTCTCTAGTGAAAAACCTTGTTGGCATAAAAAGGCTAATTGATTTTCGAGAGTTTCAT
ACTGTTTTTCTGTAGGCCGTGTACCTAAATGTACTTTTGCTCCATCGCGATGACTTAGTAAAGCACATCT
AAAACTTTTAGCGTTATTACGTAAAAAATCTTGCCAGCTTTCCCCTTCTAAAGGGCAAAAGTGAGTATGG
TGCCTATCTAACATCTCAATGGGTAAGGCGTCGAGCAAAGCCCGCTTATTTTTTACATGCCAATACAATG
TAGGCTGCTCTACACCTAGCTTCTGGGCGAGTTTACGGGTTGTTAAACCTTCGATTCCGACCCCATTAAG
CAGCTCTAATGCGCCGTTAATCACTTTACTTTTATCTAATCTAGACATATGAATTAATTCGGGGCCGCGG
AGGCTGGATCGGTCCCGGTGTCTTCTATGGAGGTCAAAACAGCGTGGATGGCGTCTCCAGGCGATCTGAC
GGTTCACTAAACGAGCTCTGCTTATATAGACCTCCCACCGTACACGCCTACCGCCCATTTGCGTCAATGG
GGCGGAGTTGTTACGACATTTTGGAAAGTCCCGTTGATTTTGGTGCCAAAACAAACTCCCATTGACGTCA
ATGGGGTGGAGACTTGGAAATCCCCGTGAGTCAAACCGCTATCCACGCCCATTGATGTACTGCCAAAACC
GCATCACCATGGTAATAGCGATGACTAATACGTAGATGTACTGCCAAGTAGGAAAGTCCCATAAGGTCAT
GTACTGGGCATAATGCCAGGCGGGCCATTTACCGTCATTGACGTCAATAGGGGGCGTACTTGGCATATGA
TACACTTGATGTACTGCCAAGTGGGCAGTTTACCGTAAATACTCCACCCATTGACGTCAATGGAAAGTCC
CTATTGGCGTTACTATGGGAACATACGTCATTATTGACGTCAATGGGCGGGGGTCGTTGGGCGGTCAGCC
AGGCGGGCCATTTACCGTAAGTTATGTAACGCGGAACTCCATATATGGGCTATGAACTAATGACCCCGTA
ATTGATTACTATTAATAACTAGTCAATAATCAATGTCAACATGGCGGTAATGTTGGACATGAGCCAATAT
AAATGTACATATTATGATATGGATACAACGTATGCAATGGGCCAAGCTCCTCGAGTAATTCGCGCCACTT
CTAATAAGCGATTTCTTATGATTTATGATTTTTATTATTAAATAAGTTATAAAAAAAATAAGTGTATACA
AATTTTAAAGTGACTCTTAGGTTTTAAAACGAAAATTCTTATTCTTGAGTAACTCTTTCCTGTAGGTCAG
GTTGCTTTCTCAGGTATAGTATGAGGTCGCTCTTATTGACCACACCTCTACCGGCAGATCCGCTAGGGAT
AACAGGGTAATATAGATCAATTCCTCGATCGAGTTTACCACTCCCTATCAGTGATAGAGAAAAGTGAAAG
TCGAGTTTACCACTCCCTATCAGTGATAGAGAAAAGTGAAAGTCGAGTTTACCACTCCCTATCAGTGATA
GAGAAAAGTGAAAGTCGAGTTTACCACTCCCTATCAGTGATAGAGA
